>Addgene plasmid #228470 | pBAD-HaloGFP-Na2.4 | addgene full sequence | sequence record 453770 | Addgene NGS Result
CCGCTCGCCGCAGCCGAACGACCGAGCGCAGCGAGTCAGTGAGCGAGGAAGCGGAAGAGCGCCTGATGCG
GTATTTTCTCCTTACGCATCTGTGCGGTATTTCACACCGCATATGGTGCACTCTCAGTACAATCTGCTCT
GATGCCGCATAGTTAAGCCAGTATACACTCCGCTATCGCTACGTGACTGGGTCATGGCTGCGCCCCGACA
CCCGCCAACACCCGCTGACGCGCCCTGACGGGCTTGTCTGCTCCCGGCATCCGCTTACAGACAAGCTGTG
ACCGTCTCCGGGAGCTGCATGTGTCAGAGGTTTTCACCGTCATCACCGAAACGCGCGAGGCAGCAGATCA
ATTCGCGCGCGAAGGCGAAGCGGCATGCATAATGTGCCTGTCAAATGGACGAAGCAGGGATTCTGCAAAC
CCTATGCTACTCCGTCAAGCCGTCAATTGTCTGATTCGTTACCAATTATGACAACTTGACGGCTACATCA
TTCACTTTTTCTTCACAACCGGCACGGAACTCGCTCGGGCTGGCCCCGGTGCATTTTTTAAATACCCGCG
AGAAATAGAGTTGATCGTCAAAACCAACATTGCGACCGACGGTGGCGATAGGCATCCGGGTGGTGCTCAA
AAGCAGCTTCGCCTGGCTGATACGTTGGTCCTCGCGCCAGCTTAAGACGCTAATCCCTAACTGCTGGCGG
AAAAGATGTGACAGACGCGACGGCGACAAGCAAACATGCTGTGCGACGCTGGCGATATCAAAATTGCTGT
CTGCCAGGTGATCGCTGATGTACTGACAAGCCTCGCGTACCCGATTATCCATCGGTGGATGGAGCGACTC
GTTAATCGCTTCCATGCGCCGCAGTAACAATTGCTCAAGCAGATTTATCGCCAGCAGCTCCGAATAGCGC
CCTTCCCCTTGCCCGGCGTTAATGATTTGCCCAAACAGGTCGCTGAAATGCGGCTGGTGCGCTTCATCCG
GGCGAAAGAACCCCGTATTGGCAAATATTGACGGCCAGTTAAGCCATTCATGCCAGTAGGCGCGCGGACG
AAAGTAAACCCACTGGTGATACCATTCGCGAGCCTCCGGATGACGACCGTAGTGATGAATCTCTCCTGGC
GGGAACAGCAAAATATCACCCGGTCGGCAAACAAATTCTCGTCCCTGATTTTTCACCACCCCCTGACCGC
GAATGGTGAGATTGAGAATATAACCTTTCATTCCCAGCGGTCGGTCGATAAAAAAATCGAGATAACCGTT
GGCCTCAATCGGCGTTAAACCCGCCACCAGATGGGCATTAAACGAGTATCCCGGCAGCAGGGGATCATTT
TGCGCTTCAGCCATACTTTTCATACTCCCGCCATTCAGAGAAGAAACCAATTGTCCATATTGCATCAGAC
ATTGCCGTCACTGCGTCTTTTACTGGCTCTTCTCGCTAACCAAACCGGTAACCCCGCTTATTAAAAGCAT
TCTGTAACAAAGCGGGACCAAAGCCATGACAAAAACGCGTAACAAAAGTGTCTATAATCACGGCAGAAAA
GTCCACATTGATTATTTGCACGGCGTCACACTTTGCTATGCCATAGCATTTTTATCCATAAGATTAGCGG
ATCCTACCTGACGCTTTTTATCGCAACTCTCTACTGTTTCTCCATACCCGTTTTTTGGGCTAACAGGAGG
AATTAACCATGGGGGGTTCTCATCATCATCATCATCATGGTATGGCTAGCATGACTGGTGGACAGCAAAT
GGGTCGGGATCTGTACGACGATGACGATAAGGATCCGAGCTCGAGAATGGCAGAAATCGGTACTGGCTTT
CCATTCGACCCCCATTATGTGGAAGTCCTGGGCGAGCGCATGCACTACGTCGATGTTGGTCCGCGCGATG
GCACCCCTGTGCTGTTCCTGCACGGTAACCCGACCTCCTCCTACGTGTGGCGCAACATCATCCCGCATGT
TGCACCGACCCATCGCTGCATTGCTCCAGACCTGATCGGTATGGGCAAATCCGACAAACCAGACCTGGGT
TATTTCTTCGACGACCACGTCCGCTTCATGGATGCCTTCATCGAAGCCCTGGGTCTGGAAGAGGTCGTCC
TGGTCATTCACGACTGGGGCTCCGCTCTGGGCTTCCACTGGGCCAAGCGCAATCCAGAGCGCGTCAAAGG
TATTGCATTTATGGAGTTCATCCGCCCTATCCCGACCTGGGACGAATGGCCAGAATTTGCCCGCGAGACC
TTCCAGGCCTTCCGCACCACCGACGTCGGCCGCAAGCTGATCATCGGTGAAAACGTCTATATCAAGGCCG
ACAAGCAGAAGAACGGCATCAAGGCGAACTTCGAGATCCGCCACAACACCGAGGACGGCGGCGTGCAGCT
CGCCTACCACTACCAGCAGAACACCCCCATCGGCGACGGCCCCGTGCTGCTGCCCGACAACCACTACCTG
AGCGTCCAGTCCAAACTTTCGAAAGACCCCAACGAGAAGCGCGATCACATGGTCCTGCTGGAGCTCGTGA
CCGCCGCCGGGATCACTCTCGGCATGGACGAGCTGTACGAGGGCGGTACCGGAGGGAGCATGGTGAGCAA
GGGCGAGGAGCTGTTCACCGGGGTGGTGCCCATCCTGGTCGAGCTGGACGGCGACGTAAACGGCCACAAG
TTCAGCGTGTCCGGCGAGGGTGAGGGCGATGCCACCTACGGCAAGCTGACCCTGAAGTTCATCTGCACCA
CCGGCAAGCTGCCCGTGCCCTGGCCCACCCTCGTGACCACCCTGACCTACGGCGTGCAGTGCTTCAGCCG
CTACCCCGACCACATGAAGCAGCACGACTTCTTCAAGTCCGCCATGCCCGAAGGCTACATCCAGGAGCGC
ACCATCTTCTTCAAGGACGACGGCAACTACAAGACCCGCGCCGAGGTGAAGTTCGAGGGCGACACCCTGG
TGAACCGCATCGAGCTGAAGGGCATCGACTTCAAGGAGGACGGCAACATCCTGGGGCATAAGCTGGAGTA
CAACCTGTCGAATTTTTTTATCGAGGGTACGCTGCCGATGGGTGTCGTCCGCCCGCTGACTGAGGTCGAG
ATGGACCATTACCGCGAGCCGTTCCTGAATCCTGTTGACCGCGAGCCACTGTGGCGCTTCCCAAACGAGC
TGCCAATCGCCGGTGAGCCAGCGAACATCGTCGCGCTGGTCGAAGAATACATGGACTGGCTGCACCAGTC
CCCTGTCCCGAAGCTGCTGTTCTGGGGCACCCCAGGCGTTCTGATCCCACCGGCCGAAGCCGCTCGCCTG
GCCAAAAGCCTGCCTAACTGCAAGGCTGTGGACATCGGCCCGGGTCTGAATCTGCTGCAAGAAGACAACC
CGGACCTGATCGGCAGCGAGATCGCGCGCTGGCTGTCGACGCACGAGATTCCCGGCTGAAAGCTTGGCTG
TTTTGGCGGATGAGAGAAGATTTTCAGCCTGATACAGATTAAATCAGAACGCAGAAGCGGTCTGATAAAA
CAGAATTTGCCTGGCGGCAGTAGCGCGGTGGTCCCACCTGACCCCATGCCGAACTCAGAAGTGAAACGCC
GTAGCGCCGATGGTAGTGTGGGGTCTCCCCATGCGAGAGTAGGGAACTGCCAGGCATCAAATAAAACGAA
AGGCTCAGTCGAAAGACTGGGCCTTTCGTTTTATCTGTTGTTTGTCGGTGAACGCTCTCCTGAGTAGGAC
AAATCCGCCGGGAGCGGATTTGAACGTTGCGAAGCAACGGCCCGGAGGGTGGCGGGCAGGACGCCCGCCA
TAAACTGCCAGGCATCAAATTAAGCAGAAGGCCATCCTGACGGATGGCCTTTTTGCGTTTCTACAAACTC
TTTTGTTTATTTTTCTAAATACATTCAAATATGTATCCGCTCATGAGACAATAACCCTGATAAATGCTTC
AATAATATTGAAAAAGGAAGAGTATGAGTATTCAACATTTCCGTGTCGCCCTTATTCCCTTTTTTGCGGC
ATTTTGCCTTCCTGTTTTTGCTCACCCAGAAACGCTGGTGAAAGTAAAAGATGCTGAAGATCAGTTGGGT
GCACGAGTGGGTTACATCGAACTGGATCTCAACAGCGGTAAGATCCTTGAGAGTTTTCGCCCCGAAGAAC
GTTTTCCAATGATGAGCACTTTTAAAGTTCTGCTATGTGGCGCGGTATTATCCCGTGTTGACGCCGGGCA
AGAGCAACTCGGTCGCCGCATACACTATTCTCAGAATGACTTGGTTGAGTACTCACCAGTCACAGAAAAG
CATCTTACGGATGGCATGACAGTAAGAGAATTATGCAGTGCTGCCATAACCATGAGTGATAACACTGCGG
CCAACTTACTTCTGACAACGATCGGAGGACCGAAGGAGCTAACCGCTTTTTTGCACAACATGGGGGATCA
TGTAACTCGCCTTGATCGTTGGGAACCGGAGCTGAATGAAGCCATACCAAACGACGAGCGTGACACCACG
ATGCCTGTAGCAATGGCAACAACGTTGCGCAAACTATTAACTGGCGAACTACTTACTCTAGCTTCCCGGC
AACAATTAATAGACTGGATGGAGGCGGATAAAGTTGCAGGACCACTTCTGCGCTCGGCCCTTCCGGCTGG
CTGGTTTATTGCTGATAAATCTGGAGCCGGTGAGCGTGGGTCTCGCGGTATCATTGCAGCACTGGGGCCA
GATGGTAAGCCCTCCCGTATCGTAGTTATCTACACGACGGGGAGTCAGGCAACTATGGATGAACGAAATA
GACAGATCGCTGAGATAGGTGCCTCACTGATTAAGCATTGGTAACTGTCAGACCAAGTTTACTCATATAT
ACTTTAGATTGATTTAAAACTTCATTTTTAATTTAAAAGGATCTAGGTGAAGATCCTTTTTGATAATCTC
ATGACCAAAATCCCTTAACGTGAGTTTTCGTTCCACTGAGCGTCAGACCCCGTAGAAAAGATCAAAGGAT
CTTCTTGAGATCCTTTTTTTCTGCGCGTAATCTGCTGCTTGCAAACAAAACAACCACCGCTACCAGCGGT
GGTTTGTTTGCCGGATCAAGAGCTACCAACTCTTTTTCCGAAGGTAACTGGCTTCAGCAGAGCGCAGATA
CCAAATACTGTCCTTCTAGTGTAGCCGTAGTTAGGCCACCACTTCAAGAACTCTGTAGCACCGCCTACAT
ACCTCGCTCTGCTAATCCTGTTACCAGTGGCTGCTGCCAGTGGCGATAAGTCGTGTCTTACCGGGTTGGA
CTCAAGACGATAGTTACCGGATAAGGCGCAGCGGTCGGGCTGAACGGGGGGTTCGTGCACACAGCCCAGC
TTGGAGCGAACGACCTACACCGAACTGAGATACCTACAGCGTGAGCTATGAGAAAGCGCCACGCTTCCCG
AAGGGAGAAAGGCGGACAGGTATCCGGTAAGCGGCAGGGTCGGAACAGGAGAGCGCACGAGGGAGCTTCC
AGGGGGAAACGCCTGGTATCTTTATAGTCCTGTCGGGTTTCGCCACCTCTGACTTGAGCGTCGATTTTTG
TGATGCTCGTCAGGGGGGCGGAGCCTATGGAAAAACGCCAGCAACGCGGCCTTTTTACGGTTCCTGGCCT
TTTGCTGGCCTTTTGCTCACATGTTCTTTCCTGCGTTATCCCCTGATTCTGTGGATAACCGTATTACCGC
CTTTGAGTGAGCTGATA
Features (pLannotate 1.2.2; 17 found; start..end, strand, type, name):
      1..57      +  rep_origin     RSF ori (fragment): Plasmids containing the RSF 1030 origin of replication can be propagated in E. coli cells that contain additional plasmids with compatible origins.
     62..202     -  misc_feature   bom: basis of mobility region from pBR322
    304..344     -  CDS            rop (fragment): Rop protein, which maintains plasmids at low copy number; rop
    466..1344    -  CDS            araC: L-arabinose regulatory protein; araC
   1371..1655    +  promoter       araBAD promoter: araBAD; promoter of the L-arabinose operon of E. coli; the araC regulatory gene is transcribed in the opposite direction (Guzman et al., 1995)
   1701..1721    +  CDS            capTEV™ (fragment): composite tag for in vivo biotinylation, TEV protease cleavage, and 6xHis tagging
   1722..1754    +  CDS            T7 tag (gene 10 leader): leader peptide from bacteriophage T7 gene 10 promotes efficient translation in E. coli
   1758..1781    +  CDS            Xpress™ tag: Xpress™ epitope tag, including an enterokinase recognition and cleavage site
   1797..2286    +  CDS            HaloTag® (fragment): modified bacterial dehalogenase that forms covalent bonds with chloroalkane derivatives
   2289..3014    +  CDS            cEGFP: cEGFP is a basic (constitutively fluorescent) green fluorescent protein published in 2008, derived from Aequorea victoria.
   3025..3416    +  CDS            HaloTag® (fragment): modified bacterial dehalogenase that forms covalent bonds with chloroalkane derivatives
   3509..3624    +  ncRNA          5S rRNA: Accession: RF00001 - 5S ribosomal RNA
   3628..3714    +  terminator     rrnB T1 terminator: Escherichia coli rrnB; transcription terminator T1 from the E. coli rrnB gene
   3806..3833    +  terminator     rrnB T2 terminator: transcription terminator T2 from the E. coli rrnB gene
   3852..3943    +  promoter       AmpR promoter: bla
   3944..4804    +  CDS            AmpR: β-lactamase; bla; confers resistance to ampicillin, carbenicillin, and related antibiotics
   4975..5563    +  rep_origin     ori: high-copy-number ColE1/pMB1/pBR322/pUC origin of replication
