[The description below was written by a language model from this plasmid's Addgene catalogue record and pLannotate feature annotations shown in this document.]
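Description:
pBAD-HaloGFP-Na2.4 is a bacterial expression plasmid of about 5.7 kb built on a pBAD backbone for arabinose-inducible production of HaloGFP-Na2.4, a green fluorescent sodium ion indicator. It is maintained in E. coli through a high-copy ColE1/pMB1-type origin and selected with ampicillin via the β-lactamase gene and its own promoter. The annotation also picks up backbone remnants from pBR322, namely the bom mobility region and a short rop fragment, along with a small fragment matching the RSF origin that is probably just sequence similarity at the edge of the main origin.

Expression is controlled by the araBAD promoter together with the divergently transcribed araC regulator, so transcription is kept low without L-arabinose and switched on when it is added. The open reading frame begins with the usual pBAD-style N-terminal leader: a short fragment matched to a His-containing composite tag, the T7 gene 10 leader that aids translation, and the Xpress epitope with its enterokinase cleavage site. The synthetic insert of roughly 1.6 kb, cloned between XhoI and HindIII, follows. In it, a GFP-derived domain (annotated as cEGFP) is flanked by two HaloTag fragments, meaning the fluorescent protein is inserted within the HaloTag sequence rather than fused end to end. HaloTag is a modified dehalogenase that bonds covalently to chloroalkane ligands. According to the associated publication title, the indicator is chemigenetic, combining a synthetic chelator with the green fluorescent protein. The record does not detail the sensing mechanism. Transcription ends at the rrnB T1 and T2 terminators. The plasmid is suited to producing the indicator protein in bacteria, although the record specifies no use beyond bacterial expression.
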