Addgene plasmid #228470: pBAD-HaloGFP-Na2.4
Purpose: Bacterial expression of green fluorescent sodium ion indicator HaloGFP-Na2.4
Depositing lab: Robert Campbell. Depositing organization: The University of Tokyo. Publication: A chemigenetic indicator based on a synthetic chelator and a green fluorescent protein for imaging of intracellular sodium ions. Takeuchi S, Imai S, Terai T, Campbell RE. RSC Chem Biol. 2024 Dec 3. doi: 10.1039/d4cb00256c. PubMed 39678364.
Backbone
  Vector backbone: pBAD
  Backbone size w/o insert (bp): 4000
  Vector type: Bacterial Expression
Growth in bacteria
  Bacterial resistance: Ampicillin, 100 μg/mL
  Growth temperature: 37°C
  Growth strain: DH5alpha
  Copy number: High Copy
Gene/Insert
  Gene/Insert name: HaloGFP-Na2.4
  Species: Synthetic
  Insert size (bp): 1619
  Cloning method: Restriction Enzyme; 5′ cloning site Xho1 (unknown if destroyed); 3′ cloning site Hind3 (unknown if destroyed)
  Sequencing primers: 5′ CTGTTTCTCCATACCCGTTTTTTGGGC
Terms and licenses: Academic/Nonprofit Terms; Industry Terms: Not Available to Industry
How to cite: pBAD-HaloGFP-Na2.4 was a gift from Robert Campbell (Addgene plasmid # 228470 ; http://n2t.net/addgene:228470 ; RRID:Addgene_228470)
